>Addgene plasmid #27007 | pCl-HA-YAP | addgene partial sequence | sequence record 33242 | 27007 with EBV-rev
ACCATGTAAGAAAGCTTTCTTTATCTAGCTTGGTGGCAGCCAAAACAGACTCCATGTCATTAAGGATGTC
AGAACTCAAAGCTTCCTGCAGACTTGGCATCAGCTCCTCTCCTTCTATGTTCATTCCATCTCCTTCCAGT
GTTCCAAGGTCCACATTTGTCCCAGGAATGGCTTCAAGGTAGTCTGGGAAACGGTTCTGCTGTGAGGGCA
GGGTGCTTTGGTTGATAGTATCACCTGTATCCATCTCATCCACACTGTTCAGGAAGTCATCTGGGGTTCG
AGGGACACTGTAGCTGCTCATGCTTAGTCCACTGTCTGTACTCTCATCTCGAGAGTGATAGGTGCCACTG
TTAAGGAAAGGATCTGAGCTATTGGTCGTCATTGTTCTCAATTCCTGAGACATCCCGGGAGAAGACACTG
GATTTTGAGTCCCACCATCCTGCTCCAGTGTTGGTAACTGGCTACGCAGGGCTAACTCCTGACATTTTGG
AGAATTTGCTGTGCTGGGATTGATATTCCGCATTGCCTGCCGAAGCAGTTCTTGCTGTTTCAGCCGCAGC
CTCTCCTTCTCCATCTGCAGTTGCTGCAGTCGCATCTGTTGCTGCTGGTTGGAGTTGCTGCCACCCATGA
CGCCTCCCTGTGGGCTCTGGGGAGCCAGGGGTGGTGGCTGTTTCACTGGAGCACTCTGACTGATTCTCTG
GTTCATGGCAAAACGAGGGTCAAGCCTTGGGTCTAGCCAAGAAGTGGTCTTGTTC
