>Addgene plasmid #27007 | pCl-HA-YAP | addgene partial sequence | sequence record 33243 | 27007 with LNCX
ATCACAGTTAATTGCTAACGCAGTCAGTGCTTCTGACACAACAGTCTCGAACTTAAGCTGCAGAAGTTGG
TCGTGAGGCACTGGGCAGGTAAGTATCAAGGTTACAAGACAGGTTTAAGGAGACCAATAGAAACTGGGCT
TGTCGAGACAGAGAAGACTCTTGCGTTTCTGATAGGCACCTATTGGTCTTACTGACATCCACTTTGCCTT
TCTCTCCACAGGTGTCCACTCCCAGTTCAATTACAGCTCTTAAGGCTAGAGTACTTAATACGACTCACTA
TAGGCTAGCCTCGAGACCATGGATTATCCGTATGATGTTCCTGATTATGCAGAATTCACGCGTGGTACCT
CTAGAATGGATCCCGGGCAGCAGA
