[The description below was written by a language model from this plasmid's Addgene catalogue record.]
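Description:
pCl-HA-YAP is a mammalian expression plasmid carrying human YAP (YAP1, also known as YAP65 or YKI) with an HA epitope tag fused to the N terminus of the insert. It is built on the pCl-HA backbone, recorded as about 4 kb without insert. The YAP coding sequence, roughly 1.5 kb, was placed between EcoRI (5′) and XbaI (3′) sites, both of which remain intact, so the insert can be excised or exchanged. In bacteria the plasmid is maintained at high copy number and selected with ampicillin.

The record does not state the promoter, polyadenylation signal, origin of replication or any mammalian selection marker, and no feature table is provided, so the regulatory architecture of the expression cassette cannot be described from the information given. It also does not specify which YAP1 isoform is encoded, beyond the approximate insert size.

The HA tag gives a generic handle for detecting the expressed protein by immunoblotting or immunofluorescence, and for immunoprecipitating it with anti-HA antibodies without needing a YAP-specific reagent. YAP1 is a WW-domain-containing transcriptional co-activator best known as an effector of the Hippo pathway. The plasmid is associated with a study of how nuclear CDKs control Smad transcriptional activation and turnover in BMP and TGF-beta signalling. That context suggests transient expression of tagged YAP in cultured mammalian cells to examine its interactions with, or functional effects on, Smad proteins, although the record does not list specific applications.
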