Addgene plasmid #27007: pCl-HA-YAP
Depositing lab: Joan Massague. Publication: Nuclear CDKs drive Smad transcriptional activation and turnover in BMP and TGF-beta pathways. Alarcon C, Zaromytidou AI, Xi Q, Gao S, Yu J, Fujisawa S, Barlas A, Miller AN, Manova-Todorova K, Macias MJ, Sapkota G, Pan D, Massague J. Cell. 2009 Nov 13. 139(4):757-69. 10.1016/j.cell.2009.09.035 PubMed 19914168.
Backbone
  Vector backbone: pCl-HA
  Backbone size w/o insert (bp): 4000
  Vector type: Mammalian Expression
Growth in bacteria
  Bacterial resistance: Ampicillin, 100 μg/mL
  Growth temperature: 37°C
  Growth strain: DH5alpha
  Copy number: High Copy
Gene/Insert
  Gene/Insert name: YAP
  Species: H. sapiens (human)
  Insert size (bp): 1500
  Entrez Gene: YAP1 (a.k.a. COB1, YAP, YAP-1, YAP2, YAP65, YKI)
  Tag / fusion protein: HA (N terminal on insert)
  Cloning method: Restriction Enzyme; 5′ cloning site EcoRI (not destroyed); 3′ cloning site XbaI (not destroyed)
  Sequencing primers: 5′ LNCX; 3′ EBV-rev
Terms and licenses: Academic/Nonprofit Terms; Industry Terms: Not Available to Industry
How to cite: pCl-HA-YAP was a gift from Joan Massague (Addgene plasmid # 27007 ; http://n2t.net/addgene:27007 ; RRID:Addgene_27007)
